Addgene plasmid #192102: WT-short-UBASH3A-V5-6xHis
Purpose: Mammalian expression of human wild-type short-form UBASH3A with V5-6xHis tag
Depositing lab: Patrick Concannon. Depositing organization: University of Florida. Publication: UBASH3A Regulates the Synthesis and Dynamics of TCR-CD3 Complexes. Ge Y, Paisie TK, Chen S, Concannon P. J Immunol. 2019 Dec 1;203(11):2827-2836. doi: 10.4049/jimmunol.1801338. Epub 2019 Oct 28. PubMed 31659016.
Backbone
  Vector backbone: pEF-DEST51
  Vector type: Mammalian Expression
Growth in bacteria
  Bacterial resistance: Ampicillin, 100 μg/mL
  Growth temperature: 37°C
  Growth strain: DH5alpha
  Copy number: Unknown
Gene/Insert
  Gene/Insert name: UBASH3A
  Species: H. sapiens (human)
  Entrez Gene: UBASH3A (a.k.a. TULA, CLIP4, STS-2)
  Tag / fusion protein: V5, 6xHis (C terminal on insert)
  Cloning method: Gateway Cloning
Terms and licenses: Academic/Nonprofit Terms; Industry Terms: Not Available to Industry
How to cite: WT-short-UBASH3A-V5-6xHis was a gift from Patrick Concannon (Addgene plasmid # 192102 ; http://n2t.net/addgene:192102 ; RRID:Addgene_192102)
