[The description below was written by a language model from this plasmid's Addgene catalogue record and pLannotate feature annotations shown in this document.]
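Description:
WT-short-UBASH3A-V5-6xHis is a mammalian expression plasmid of about 7.7 kb built on the Gateway destination vector pEF-DEST51. It carries the wild-type short isoform of human UBASH3A (also known as TULA, CLIP4 or STS-2). It replicates in E. coli from a high-copy ColE1/pUC-type origin and is selected with ampicillin through the bla gene. An f1 origin is also present, which permits single-stranded DNA production.

The UBASH3A coding sequence sits between attB1 and attB2 sites, the scars left by Gateway recombination into the destination vector. It is driven by the strong constitutive human EF-1α promoter, and a T7 promoter lies just upstream of attB1. The open reading frame reads through attB2 into a C-terminal V5 epitope. The catalogue entry also lists a 6xHis tag, although the feature table annotates only the V5 portion. Transcription terminates at a bovine growth hormone polyadenylation signal. The tags allow the protein to be detected, immunoprecipitated or affinity purified without a UBASH3A-specific antibody.

A separate cassette places the blasticidin S deaminase gene under tandem SV40 early and bacterial EM7 promoters, followed by an SV40 poly(A) signal, so blasticidin resistance can be used to select transfected mammalian cells. The short CMV enhancer, small t antigen, bleomycin-resistance, lacI and bom fragments in the annotation appear to be backbone remnants or partial sequence matches rather than functional elements.

UBASH3A is annotated as interfering with CBL-mediated down-regulation of receptors, including T-cell receptors. The associated publication concerns its regulation of TCR-CD3 complex synthesis and dynamics, which suggests the plasmid is used to overexpress tagged UBASH3A in such studies.
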