Features (pLannotate 1.2.2; 25 found; start..end, strand, type, name):
    126..144     +  enhancer       CMV enhancer (fragment): human cytomegalovirus immediate early enhancer
    169..235     +  CDS            small t antigen (fragment): SV40 (simian virus 40) small t antigen
    242..1420    +  promoter       EF-1α promoter: strong constitutive promoter for human elongation factor EF-1α
   1437..1455    +  promoter       T7 promoter: promoter for bacteriophage T7 RNA polymerase
   1487..1511    +  protein_bind   attB1: mutant version of attB; recombination site for the Gateway® BP reaction BP Clonase™
   1514..3382    +  CDS            UBASH3A (fragment): UBS3A_HUMAN - Also known as STS2. Experimental evidence at protein level: Swiss-Prot protein existence level 1. Interferes with CBL-mediated down-regulation and degradation of receptor-type tyrosine kinases. Promotes accumulation of activated target receptors, such as T-cell receptors, EGFR and PDGFRB, on the cell surface. Exhibits negligigle protein tyrosine phosphatase activity at neutral pH. May act as a dominant-negative regulator of UBASH3B- dependent dephosphorylation. May inhibit dynamin-dependent endocytic pathways by functionally sequestering dynamin via its SH3 domain. From Homo sapi
   3384..3408    -  protein_bind   attB2: mutant version of attB; recombination site for the Gateway® BP reaction BP Clonase™
   3434..3475    +  CDS            V5 tag: epitope tag from simian virus 5
   3531..3755    +  polyA_signal   bGH poly(A) signal: bovine growth hormone polyadenylation signal
   3759..3780    +  promoter       SV40 promoter (fragment): SV40 enhancer and early promoter
   3801..4229    +  rep_origin     f1 ori (sequence partly withheld): f1 bacteriophage origin of replication; arrow indicates direction of (+) strand synthesis
   4243..4572    +  promoter       SV40 promoter: SV40 enhancer and early promoter
   4620..4667    +  promoter       EM7 promoter: synthetic bacterial promoter&nbsp
   4686..5084    +  CDS            BSD: blasticidin S deaminase; Aspergillus terreus BSD; confers resistance to blasticidin
   5085..5112    +  CDS            BleoR (fragment): antibiotic-binding protein; Sh ble from Streptoalloteichus hindustanus; confers resistance to bleomycin, phleomycin, and Zeocin™
   5122..5247    +  CDS            ble (fragment): BLE_KLEPN - Experimental evidence at protein level: Swiss-Prot protein existence level 1. Binding protein with a strong affinity to the bleomycin family of antibiotics. Binds to CL990; an antimitotic-antibiotic compound. From Klebsiella pneumoniae.
   5242..5363    +  polyA_signal   SV40 poly(A) signal: SV40 polyadenylation signal
   5436..5452    -  protein_bind   lac operator: The lac repressor binds to the lac operator to inhibit transcription in E. coli. This inhibition can be relieved by adding lactose or isopropyl-β-D-thiogalactopyranoside (IPTG). lac repressor encoded by lacI
   5460..5490    -  promoter       lac promoter: promoter for the E. coli lac operon
   5505..5526    -  protein_bind   CAP binding site: CAP binding activates transcription in the presence of cAMP. E. coli catabolite activator protein
   5539..5631    -  CDS            lacI (fragment): lac repressor; lacI; The lac repressor binds to the lac operator to inhibit transcription in E. coli. This inhibition can be relieved by adding lactose or isopropyl-β-D-thiogalactopyranoside (IPTG).
   5803..6391    -  rep_origin     ori: high-copy-number ColE1/pMB1/pBR322/pUC origin of replication
   6562..7422    -  CDS            AmpR: β-lactamase; bla; confers resistance to ampicillin, carbenicillin, and related antibiotics
   7423..7527    -  promoter       AmpR promoter: bla
   7586..7638    -  misc_feature   bom (fragment): basis of mobility region from pBR322
>Addgene plasmid #192102 | WT-short-UBASH3A-V5-6xHis | addgene full sequence | sequence record 379910 | Addgene NGS Result
TGAGTAGTGCGCGAGCAAAATTTAAGCTACAACAAGGCAAGGCTTGACCGACAATTGCATGAAGAATCTG
CTTAGGGTTAGGCGTTTTGCGCTGCTTCGCGATGTACGGGCCAGATATACGCGTTGACATTGATTATTGA
CTAGGCTTTTGCAAAAAGCTTTGCAAAGATGGATAAAGTTTTAAACAGAGAGGAATCTTTGCAGCTAATG
GACCTTCTAGGTCTTGAAAGGAGTGGGAATTGGCTCCGGTGCCCGTCAGTGGGCAGAGCGCACATCGCCC
ACAGTCCCCGAGAAGTTGGGGGGAGGGGTCGGCAATTGAACCGGTGCCTAGAGAAGGTGGCGCGGGGTAA
ACTGGGAAAGTGATGTCGTGTACTGGCTCCGCCTTTTTCCCGAGGGTGGGGGAGAACCGTATATAAGTGC
AGTAGTCGCCGTGAACGTTCTTTTTCGCAACGGGTTTGCCGCCAGAACACAGGTAAGTGCCGTGTGTGGT
TCCCGCGGGCCTGGCCTCTTTACGGGTTATGGCCCTTGCGTGCCTTGAATTACTTCCACCTGGCTGCAGT
ACGTGATTCTTGATCCCGAGCTTCGGGTTGGAAGTGGGTGGGAGAGTTCGAGGCCTTGCGCTTAAGGAGC
CCCTTCGCCTCGTGCTTGAGTTGAGGCCTGGCCTGGGCGCTGGGGCCGCCGCGTGCGAATCTGGTGGCAC
CTTCGCGCCTGTCTCGCTGCTTTCGATAAGTCTCTAGCCATTTAAAATTTTTGATGACCTGCTGCGACGC
TTTTTTTCTGGCAAGATAGTCTTGTAAATGCGGGCCAAGATCTGCACACTGGTATTTCGGTTTTTGGGGC
CGCGGGCGGCGACGGGGCCCGTGCGTCCCAGCGCACATGTTCGGCGAGGCGGGGCCTGCGAGCGCGGCCA
CCGAGAATCGGACGGGGGTAGTCTCAAGCTGGCCGGCCTGCTCTGGTGCCTGGCCTCGCGCCGCCGTGTA
TCGCCCCGCCCTGGGCGGCAAGGCTGGCCCGGTCGGCACCAGTTGCGTGAGCGGAAAGATGGCCGCTTCC
CGGCCCTGCTGCAGGGAGCTCAAAATGGAGGACGCGGCGCTCGGGAGAGCGGGCGGGTGAGTCACCCACA
CAAAGGAAAAGGGCCTTTCCGTCCTCAGCCGTCGCTTCATGTGACTCCACGGAGTACCGGGCGCCGTCCA
GGCACCTCGATTAGTTCTCGAGCTTTTGGAGTACGTCGTCTTTAGGTTGGGGGGAGGGGTTTTATGCGAT
GGAGTTTCCCCACACTGAGTGGGTGGAGACTGAAGTTAGGCCAGCTTGGCACTTGATGTAATTCTCCTTG
GAATTTGCCCTTTTTGAGTTTGGATCTTGGTTCATTCTCAAGCCTCAGACAGTGGTTCAAAGTTTTTTTC
TTCCATTTCAGGTGTCGTGAGGAATTAGCTTGGTACTAATACGACTCACTATAGGGAGACCCAAGCTGGC
TAGGTAAGCTTGATCAACAAGTTTGTACAAAAAAGCAGGCTTCATGGCAGCGGGGGAGACGCAGCTCTAC
GCCAAGGTCTCCAACAAGCTCAAGAGCCGCAGCAGCCCCTCGCTCCTGGAGCCCCTCCTGGCCATGGGCT
TCCCGGTGCACACCGCGCTGAAAGCGTTGGCAGCCACGGGGAGGAAGACGGCGGAGGAGGCCTTGGCCTG
GCTGCATGATCATTGCAATGACCCTTCCCTAGACGACCCCATCCCCCAGGAGTATGCCCTTTTCCTCTGT
CCAACGGGGCCCCTGCTGGAAAAACTTCAAGAGTTCTGGAGAGAGAGCAAGCGCCAGTGTGCAAAGAACA
GAGCTCATGAGGTCTTCCCACACGTGACACTCTGTGACTTCTTCACGTGTGAAGACCAGAAGGTGGAATG
CCTGTACGAGGCGCTGAAGAGAGCTGGAGACAGGCTCCTGGGCTCCTTCCCCACGGCCGTGCCTCTGGCT
CTCCACTCCTCCATCAGCTACCTCGGCTTCTTCGTCAGTGGCAGCCCCGCAGACGTCATCCGGGAATTCG
CCATGACCTTCGCCACGGAAGCATCTCTCTTAGCAGACTGCTCCGTGAAGCCTTGCACCAAACAGCTGCA
TCTGACCTTGGCCCACAAGTTCTACCCCCACCACCAGAGGACGCTGGAGCAGCTGGCCAGAGCCATCCCC
CTGGGCCACAGCTGCCAGTGGACCGCAGCACTCTACTCCCGAGACATGCGCTTTGTGCACTACCAGACCC
TGAGAGCCCTATTCCAGTACAAACCCCAGAACGTGGATGAGCTGACGCTAAGTCCTGGTGACTACATCTT
TGTGGACCCCACGCAGCAGGACGAAGCCAGCGAGGGCTGGGTGATTGGGATCTCACAGCGGACGGGCTGC
CGGGGCTTCCTGCCGGAAAACTACACGGATCGAGCCAGTGAGTCTGACACGTGGGTGAAGCACAGGATGT
ACACCTTCAGTCTAGCCACAGACCTGAACTCCAGAAAGGATGGTGAAGCCAGCAGCAGATGCAGCGGGGA
ATTTCTTCCACAAACGGCAAGGAGTCTTAGCAGCTTACAGGCCTTGCAGGCTACCGTTGCAAGGAAGAGT
GTGCTGGTGGTTCGCCACGGGGAGAGAGTGGATCAGATCTTCGGGAAGGCATGGCTGCAGCAATGCTCCA
CTCCTGATGGGAAATACTACAGGCCAGACCTGAATTTCCCCTGCAGTCTGCCCAGACGGAGTCGTGGGAT
CAAAGACTTTGAAAACGATCCCCCATTATCATCGTGTGGCATTTTCCAGTCCAGAATTGCAGGGGACGCG
CTACTGGACAGTGGTATCAGAATCAGCTCTGTGTTTGCCTCCCCAGCCCTCCGCTGTGTGCAGACGGCCA
AACTCATCCTGGAAGAACTCAAACTGGAGAAAAAAATCAAGATACGAGTGGAACCTGGAATCTTTGAATG
GACAAAATGGGAAGCTGGCAAGACCACCCCAACCCTCATGAGCCTGGAAGAGCTGAAAGAGGCAAATTTC
AACATTGACACTGATTACAGGCCCGCGTTTCCCCTGTCCGCCCTCATGCCGGCCGAGAGCTACCAGGAGT
ACATGGACAGGTGCACGGCGAGCATGGTGCAAATCGTCAACACCTGTCCGCAGGACACGGGTGTCATCCT
AATTGTGAGTCACGGCTCCACTCTGGACTCCTGCACGCGGCCACTGCTCGGGCTGCCGCCCCGGGAATGT
GGGGATTTTGCCCAACTCGTGAGAAAGATCCCTTCCCTGGGCATGTGCTTCTGTGAAGAAAATAAAGAGG
AAGGAAAATGGGAGTTGGTGAACCCACCGGTGAAGACCCTGACCCACGGGGCGAACGCAGCATTTAACTG
GAGGAACTGGATCTCAGGCAACAACCCAGCTTTCTTGTACAAAGTGGTTGATCTAGAGGGCCCGCGGTTC
GAAGGTAAGCCTATCCCTAACCCTCTCCTCGGTCTCGATTCTACGCGTACCGGTCATCATCACCATCACC
ATTGAGTTTAAACCCGCTGATCAGCCTCGACTGTGCCTTCTAGTTGCCAGCCATCTGTTGTTTGCCCCTC
CCCCGTGCCTTCCTTGACCCTGGAAGGTGCCACTCCCACTGTCCTTTCCTAATAAAATGAGGAAATTGCA
TCGCATTGTCTGAGTAGGTGTCATTCTATTCTGGGGGGTGGGGTGGGGCAGGACAGCAAGGGGGAGGATT
GGGAAGACAATAGCAGGCATGCTGGGGATGCGGTGGGCTCTATGGCTTCTGAGGCGGAAAGAACCAGCTG
GGGCTCTAGGGGGTATCCCC
[124 nt withheld, positions 3801-3924]
C
[91 nt withheld, positions 3926-4016]
A
[49 nt withheld, positions 4018-4066]
CCTTTGACGTTGGAGTCCACGTTCTTT
[37 nt withheld, positions 4094-4130]
ACCCTATCTCGGTCTATTCTTTTGATTTATAAGGGATTTTGCCGATTTCGGCCTATTGGTTAAAAAATGA
GCTGATTTAACAAAAATTTAACGCGAATTAATTCTGTGGAATGTGTGTCAGTTAGGGTGTGGAAAGTCCC
CAGGCTCCCCAGCAGGCAGAAGTATGCAAAGCATGCATCTCAATTAGTCAGCAACCAGGTGTGGAAAGTC
CCCAGGCTCCCCAGCAGGCAGAAGTATGCAAAGCATGCATCTCAATTAGTCAGCAACCATAGTCCCGCCC
CTAACTCCGCCCATCCCGCCCCTAACTCCGCCCAGTTCCGCCCATTCTCCGCCCCATGGCTGACTAATTT
TTTTTATTTATGCAGAGGCCGAGGCCGCCTCTGCCTCTGAGCTATTCCAGAAGTAGTGAGGAGGCTTTTT
TGGAGGCCTAGGCTTTTGCAAAAAGCTCCCGGGAGCTTGTATATCCATTTTCGGATCTGATCAGCACGTG
TTGACAATTAATCATCGGCATAGTATATCGGCATAGTATAATACGACAAGGTGAGGAACTAAACCATGGC
CAAGCCTTTGTCTCAAGAAGAATCCACCCTCATTGAAAGAGCAACGGCTACAATCAACAGCATCCCCATC
TCTGAAGACTACAGCGTCGCCAGCGCAGCTCTCTCTAGCGACGGCCGCATCTTCACTGGTGTCAATGTAT
ATCATTTTACTGGGGGACCTTGTGCAGAACTCGTGGTGCTGGGCACTGCTGCTGCTGCGGCAGCTGGCAA
CCTGACTTGTATCGTCGCGATCGGAAATGAGAACAGGGGCATCTTGAGCCCCTGCGGACGGTGCCGACAG
GTGCTTCTCGATCTGCATCCTGGGATCAAAGCCATAGTGAAGGACAGTGATGGACAGCCGACGGCAGTTG
GGATTCGTGAATTGCTGCCCTCTGGTTATGTGTGGGAGGGCTAAGCACTTCGTGGCCGAGGAGCAGGACT
GACACGTGCTACGAGATTTCGATTCCACCGCCGCCTTCTATGAAAGGTTGGGCTTCGGAATCGTTTTCCG
GGACGCCGGCTGGATGATCCTCCAGCGCGGGGATCTCATGCTGGAGTTCTTCGCCCACCCCAACTTGTTT
ATTGCAGCTTATAATGGTTACAAATAAAGCAATAGCATCACAAATTTCACAAATAAAGCATTTTTTTCAC
TGCATTCTAGTTGTGGTTTGTCCAAACTCATCAATGTATCTTATCATGTCTGTATACCGTCGACCTCTAG
CTAGAGCTTGGCGTAATCATGGTCATAGCTGTTTCCTGTGTGAAATTGTTATCCGCTCACAATTCCACAC
AACATACGAGCCGGAAGCATAAAGTGTAAAGCCTGGGGTGCCTAATGAGTGAGCTAACTCACATTAATTG
CGTTGCGCTCACTGCCCGCTTTCCAGTCGGGAAACCTGTCGTGCCAGCTGCATTAATGAATCGGCCAACG
CGCGGGGAGAGGCGGTTTGCGTATTGGGCGCTCTTCCGCTTCCTCGCTCACTGACTCGCTGCGCTCGGTC
GTTCGGCTGCGGCGAGCGGTATCAGCTCACTCAAAGGCGGTAATACGGTTATCCACAGAATCAGGGGATA
ACGCAGGAAAGAACATGTGAGCAAAAGGCCAGGAACCGTAAAAAGGCCGCGTTGCTGGCGTTTTTCCATA
GGCTCCGCCCCCCTGACGAGCATCACAAAAATCGACGCTCAAGTCAGAGGTGGCGAAACCCGACAGGACT
ATAAAGATACCAGGCGTTTCCCCCTGGAAGCTCCCTCGTGCGCTCTCCTGTTCCGACCCTGCCGCTTACC
GGATACCTGTCCGCCTTTCTCCCTTCGGGAAGCGTGGCGCTTTCTCATAGCTCACGCTGTAGGTATCTCA
GTTCGGTGTAGGTCGTTCGCTCCAAGCTGGGCTGTGTGCACGAACCCCCCGTTCAGCCCGACCGCTGCGC
CTTATCCGGTAACTATCGTCTTGAGTCCAACCCGGTAAGACACGACTTATCGCCACTGGCAGCAGCCACT
GGTAACAGGATTAGCAGAGCGAGGTATGTAGGCGGTGCTACAGAGTTCTTGAAGTGGTGGCCTAACTACG
GCTACACTAGAAGAACAGTATTTGGTATCTGCGCTCTGCTGAAGCCAGTTACCTTCGGAAAAAGAGTTGG
TAGCTCTTGATCCGGCAAACAAACCACCGCTGGTAGCGGTGGTTTTTTTGTTTGCAAGCAGCAGATTACG
CGCAGAAAAAAAGGATCTCAAGAAGATCCTTTGATCTTTTCTACGGGGTCTGACGCTCAGTGGAACGAAA
ACTCACGTTAAGGGATTTTGGTCATGAGATTATCAAAAAGGATCTTCACCTAGATCCTTTTAAATTAAAA
ATGAAGTTTTAAATCAATCTAAAGTATATATGAGTAAACTTGGTCTGACAGTTACCAATGCTTAATCAGT
GAGGCACCTATCTCAGCGATCTGTCTATTTCGTTCATCCATAGTTGCCTGACTCCCCGTCGTGTAGATAA
CTACGATACGGGAGGGCTTACCATCTGGCCCCAGTGCTGCAATGATACCGCGAGACCCACGCTCACCGGC
TCCAGATTTATCAGCAATAAACCAGCCAGCCGGAAGGGCCGAGCGCAGAAGTGGTCCTGCAACTTTATCC
GCCTCCATCCAGTCTATTAATTGTTGCCGGGAAGCTAGAGTAAGTAGTTCGCCAGTTAATAGTTTGCGCA
ACGTTGTTGCCATTGCTACAGGCATCGTGGTGTCACGCTCGTCGTTTGGTATGGCTTCATTCAGCTCCGG
TTCCCAACGATCAAGGCGAGTTACATGATCCCCCATGTTGTGCAAAAAAGCGGTTAGCTCCTTCGGTCCT
CCGATCGTTGTCAGAAGTAAGTTGGCCGCAGTGTTATCACTCATGGTTATGGCAGCACTGCATAATTCTC
TTACTGTCATGCCATCCGTAAGATGCTTTTCTGTGACTGGTGAGTACTCAACCAAGTCATTCTGAGAATA
GTGTATGCGGCGACCGAGTTGCTCTTGCCCGGCGTCAATACGGGATAATACCGCGCCACATAGCAGAACT
TTAAAAGTGCTCATCATTGGAAAACGTTCTTCGGGGCGAAAACTCTCAAGGATCTTACCGCTGTTGAGAT
CCAGTTCGATGTAACCCACTCGTGCACCCAACTGATCTTCAGCATCTTTTACTTTCACCAGCGTTTCTGG
GTGAGCAAAAACAGGAAGGCAAAATGCCGCAAAAAAGGGAATAAGGGCGACACGGAAATGTTGAATACTC
ATACTCTTCCTTTTTCAATATTATTGAAGCATTTATCAGGGTTATTGTCTCATGAGCGGATACATATTTG
AATGTATTTAGAAAAATAAACAAATAGGGGTTCCGCGCACATTTCCCCGAAAAGTGCCACCTGACGTCGA
CGGATCGGGAGATCTCCCGATCCCCTATGGTGCACTCTCAGTACAATCTGCTCTGATGCCGCATAGTTAA
GCCAGTATCTGCTCCCTGCTTGTGTGTTGGAGGTCGC
